Addgene plasmid #24337: pQUAS-luc2
Depositing lab: Liqun Luo. Depositing organization: Stanford University. Publication: The Q system: a repressible binary system for transgene expression, lineage tracing, and mosaic analysis. Potter CJ, Tasic B, Russler EV, Liang L, Luo L. Cell. 2010 Apr 30. 141(3):536-48. 10.1016/j.cell.2010.02.025 PubMed 20434990.
Backbone
  Vector backbone: pGL4.23
  Backbone manufacturer: Promega
  Backbone size w/o insert (bp): 4283
  Vector type: Mammalian Expression
Growth in bacteria
  Bacterial resistance: Ampicillin, 100 μg/mL
  Growth temperature: 37°C
  Growth strain: DH5alpha
  Copy number: High Copy
Gene/Insert
  Gene/Insert name: Luciferase
  Cloning method: Restriction Enzyme; 5′ cloning site XhoI (unknown if destroyed); 3′ cloning site NcoI (unknown if destroyed)
  Sequencing primers: 5′ pCasper-hs
Terms and licenses: Academic/Nonprofit Terms; Industry Terms: Not Available to Industry
Depositor comments: The XhoI/NcoI fragment containing QUAS-Pmin was subcloned from pQUAS-GG into pGL4.23 (Promega) to replace its minimal promoter. pGL4.23 contains synthetic firefly luciferase gene (luc2), which has been codon optimized for high expression in mammalian cells.
How to cite: pQUAS-luc2 was a gift from Liqun Luo (Addgene plasmid # 24337 ; http://n2t.net/addgene:24337 ; RRID:Addgene_24337)
