[The description below was written by a language model from this plasmid's Addgene catalogue record and pLannotate feature annotations shown in this document.]
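Description:
pQUAS-luc2 is a luciferase reporter plasmid for the Q system, a repressible binary transgene expression system, built on the Promega pGL4.23 backbone and catalogued as a mammalian expression vector. It is maintained in E. coli as a high-copy plasmid through a ColE1/pUC-type origin and selected with ampicillin via the β-lactamase (AmpR) gene. The depositor's full sequence is about 4.6 kb.

The payload is luc2, a synthetic firefly luciferase coding sequence codon-optimized for strong expression in mammalian cells and followed by an SV40 polyadenylation signal. According to the depositor, the original minimal promoter of pGL4.23 was replaced by an XhoI/NcoI fragment carrying QUAS-Pmin, taken from pQUAS-GG. QUAS sites are the upstream activating sequences bound by the Q system's transcriptional activator QF, so luciferase output should depend on that activator and fall when its repressor QS is present. The automated annotation does not label the QUAS repeats themselves. It does identify a Drosophila hsp70Bb promoter segment directly upstream of luc2, which most likely corresponds to the minimal promoter part of the transferred fragment, along with a small remnant of a pBluescript polylinker. Upstream of the reporter cassette, the backbone contributes a synthetic poly(A) signal and an RNA polymerase II pause site from the human α2-globin gene, which reduce read-through transcription from the plasmid backbone and so lower background signal. Short annotated fragments of SV40 large T antigen and a tetracycline resistance gene appear to be non-functional backbone remnants.

The construct is suited to transient transfection assays that quantify QUAS-driven transcription in cultured cells.
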