Features (pLannotate 1.2.2; 11 found; start..end, strand, type, name):
    137..165     -  misc_feature   MCS (fragment): pBluescript multiple cloning site
    186..424     +  promoter       hsp70 promoter: Drosophila melanogaster hsp70Bb promoter
    477..2129    +  CDS            luciferase: firefly luciferase synthetic luc2 version of the luciferase gene
   2173..2294    -  polyA_signal   SV40 poly(A) signal: SV40 polyadenylation signal
   2317..2385    -  CDS            large T antigen (fragment): large T antigen from SV40 (simian virus 40)
   2401..2533    +  CDS            TcR (fragment): tetracycline efflux protein; tet; confers resistance to tetracycline
   2713..3301    -  rep_origin     ori: high-copy-number ColE1/pMB1/pBR322/pUC origin of replication
   3501..4361    -  CDS            AmpR: β-lactamase confers resistance to ampicillin, carbenicillin, and related antibiotics
   4362..4403    -  promoter       AmpR promoter (fragment): bla
   4466..4514    +  polyA_signal   poly(A) signal: synthetic polyadenylation signal
   4528..4619    +  misc_feature   pause site: RNA polymerase II transcriptional pause signal from the human α2 globin gene
>Addgene plasmid #24337 | pQUAS-luc2 | depositor full sequence | sequence record 11369 | Author sequence
GGCCTAACTGGCCGGTACCTGAGCTCGCTAGCCTCGAGGATCCGGGTAATCGCTTATCCTCGGATAAACA
ATTATCCTCACGGGTAATCGCTTATCCGCTCGGGTAATCGCTTATCCTCGGGTAATCGCTTATCCTTAAG
CTTGATATCGAATTCCTGCAGCCCGAGCGGAGACTCTAGCGAGCGCCGGAGTATAAATAGAGGCGCTTCG
TCTACGGAGCGACAATTCAATTCAAACAAGCAAAGTGAACACGTCGCTAAGCGAAAGCTAAGCAAATAAA
CAAGCGCAGCTGAACAAGCTAAACAATCTGCAGTAAAGTGCAAGTTAAAGTGAATCAATTAAAAGTAACC
AGCAACCAAGTAAATCAACTGCAACTACTGAAATCTGCCAAGAAGTAATTATTGAATACAAGAAGAGAAC
TCTGAATAGGGAATTGGGAATTCGTTAACAGATCGGGGGATCCGATATCCGCCACCATGGAAGATGCCAA
AAACATTAAGAAGGGCCCAGCGCCATTCTACCCACTCGAAGACGGGACCGCCGGCGAGCAGCTGCACAAA
GCCATGAAGCGCTACGCCCTGGTGCCCGGCACCATCGCCTTTACCGACGCACATATCGAGGTGGACATTA
CCTACGCCGAGTACTTCGAGATGAGCGTTCGGCTGGCAGAAGCTATGAAGCGCTATGGGCTGAATACAAA
CCATCGGATCGTGGTGTGCAGCGAGAATAGCTTGCAGTTCTTCATGCCCGTGTTGGGTGCCCTGTTCATC
GGTGTGGCTGTGGCCCCAGCTAACGACATCTACAACGAGCGCGAGCTGCTGAACAGCATGGGCATCAGCC
AGCCCACCGTCGTATTCGTGAGCAAGAAAGGGCTGCAAAAGATCCTCAACGTGCAAAAGAAGCTACCGAT
CATACAAAAGATCATCATCATGGATAGCAAGACCGACTACCAGGGCTTCCAAAGCATGTACACCTTCGTG
ACTTCCCATTTGCCACCCGGCTTCAACGAGTACGACTTCGTGCCCGAGAGCTTCGACCGGGACAAAACCA
TCGCCCTGATCATGAACAGTAGTGGCAGTACCGGATTGCCCAAGGGCGTAGCCCTACCGCACCGCACCGC
TTGTGTCCGATTCAGTCATGCCCGCGACCCCATCTTCGGCAACCAGATCATCCCCGACACCGCTATCCTC
AGCGTGGTGCCATTTCACCACGGCTTCGGCATGTTCACCACGCTGGGCTACTTGATCTGCGGCTTTCGGG
TCGTGCTCATGTACCGCTTCGAGGAGGAGCTATTCTTGCGCAGCTTGCAAGACTATAAGATTCAATCTGC
CCTGCTGGTGCCCACACTATTTAGCTTCTTCGCTAAGAGCACTCTCATCGACAAGTACGACCTAAGCAAC
TTGCACGAGATCGCCAGCGGCGGGGCGCCGCTCAGCAAGGAGGTAGGTGAGGCCGTGGCCAAACGCTTCC
ACCTACCAGGCATCCGCCAGGGCTACGGCCTGACAGAAACAACCAGCGCCATTCTGATCACCCCCGAAGG
GGACGACAAGCCTGGCGCAGTAGGCAAGGTGGTGCCCTTCTTCGAGGCTAAGGTGGTGGACTTGGACACC
GGTAAGACACTGGGTGTGAACCAGCGCGGCGAGCTGTGCGTCCGTGGCCCCATGATCATGAGCGGCTACG
TTAACAACCCCGAGGCTACAAACGCTCTCATCGACAAGGACGGCTGGCTGCACAGCGGCGACATCGCCTA
CTGGGACGAGGACGAGCACTTCTTCATCGTGGACCGGCTGAAGAGCCTGATCAAATACAAGGGCTACCAG
GTAGCCCCAGCCGAACTGGAGAGCATCCTGCTGCAACACCCCAACATCTTCGACGCCGGGGTCGCCGGCC
TGCCCGACGACGATGCCGGCGAGCTGCCCGCCGCAGTCGTCGTGCTGGAACACGGTAAAACCATGACCGA
GAAGGAGATCGTGGACTATGTGGCCAGCCAGGTTACAACCGCCAAGAAGCTGCGCGGTGGTGTTGTGTTC
GTGGACGAGGTGCCTAAAGGACTGACCGGCAAGTTGGACGCCCGCAAGATCCGCGAGATTCTCATTAAGG
CCAAGAAGGGCGGCAAGATCGCCGTGTAATAATTCTAGAGTCGGGGCGGCCGGCCGCTTCGAGCAGACAT
GATAAGATACATTGATGAGTTTGGACAAACCACAACTAGAATGCAGTGAAAAAAATGCTTTATTTGTGAA
ATTTGTGATGCTATTGCTTTATTTGTAACCATTATAAGCTGCAATAAACAAGTTAACAACAACAATTGCA
TTCATTTTATGTTTCAGGTTCAGGGGGAGGTGTGGGAGGTTTTTTAAAGCAAGTAAAACCTCTACAAATG
TGGTAAAATCGATAAGGATCCGTCGACCGATGCCCTTGAGAGCCTTCAACCCAGTCAGCTCCTTCCGGTG
GGCGCGGGGCATGACTATCGTCGCCGCACTTATGACTGTCTTCTTTATCATGCAACTCGTAGGACAGGTG
CCGGCAGCGCTCTTCCGCTTCCTCGCTCACTGACTCGCTGCGCTCGGTCGTTCGGCTGCGGCGAGCGGTA
TCAGCTCACTCAAAGGCGGTAATACGGTTATCCACAGAATCAGGGGATAACGCAGGAAAGAACATGTGAG
CAAAAGGCCAGCAAAAGGCCAGGAACCGTAAAAAGGCCGCGTTGCTGGCGTTTTTCCATAGGCTCCGCCC
CCCTGACGAGCATCACAAAAATCGACGCTCAAGTCAGAGGTGGCGAAACCCGACAGGACTATAAAGATAC
CAGGCGTTTCCCCCTGGAAGCTCCCTCGTGCGCTCTCCTGTTCCGACCCTGCCGCTTACCGGATACCTGT
CCGCCTTTCTCCCTTCGGGAAGCGTGGCGCTTTCTCATAGCTCACGCTGTAGGTATCTCAGTTCGGTGTA
GGTCGTTCGCTCCAAGCTGGGCTGTGTGCACGAACCCCCCGTTCAGCCCGACCGCTGCGCCTTATCCGGT
AACTATCGTCTTGAGTCCAACCCGGTAAGACACGACTTATCGCCACTGGCAGCAGCCACTGGTAACAGGA
TTAGCAGAGCGAGGTATGTAGGCGGTGCTACAGAGTTCTTGAAGTGGTGGCCTAACTACGGCTACACTAG
AAGAACAGTATTTGGTATCTGCGCTCTGCTGAAGCCAGTTACCTTCGGAAAAAGAGTTGGTAGCTCTTGA
TCCGGCAAACAAACCACCGCTGGTAGCGGTGGTTTTTTTGTTTGCAAGCAGCAGATTACGCGCAGAAAAA
AAGGATCTCAAGAAGATCCTTTGATCTTTTCTACGGGGTCTGACGCTCAGTGGAACGAAAACTCACGTTA
AGGGATTTTGGTCATGAGATTATCAAAAAGGATCTTCACCTAGATCCTTTTAAATTAAAAATGAAGTTTT
AAATCAATCTAAAGTATATATGAGTAAACTTGGTCTGACAGCGGCCGCAAATGCTAAACCACTGCAGTGG
TTACCAGTGCTTGATCAGTGAGGCACCGATCTCAGCGATCTGCCTATTTCGTTCGTCCATAGTGGCCTGA
CTCCCCGTCGTGTAGATCACTACGATTCGTGAGGGCTTACCATCAGGCCCCAGCGCAGCAATGATGCCGC
GAGAGCCGCGTTCACCGGCCCCCGATTTGTCAGCAATGAACCAGCCAGCAGGGAGGGCCGAGCGAAGAAG
TGGTCCTGCTACTTTGTCCGCCTCCATCCAGTCTATGAGCTGCTGTCGTGATGCTAGAGTAAGAAGTTCG
CCAGTGAGTAGTTTCCGAAGAGTTGTGGCCATTGCTACTGGCATCGTGGTATCACGCTCGTCGTTCGGTA
TGGCTTCGTTCAACTCTGGTTCCCAGCGGTCAAGCCGGGTCACATGATCACCCATATTATGAAGAAATGC
AGTCAGCTCCTTAGGGCCTCCGATCGTTGTCAGAAGTAAGTTGGCCGCGGTGTTGTCGCTCATGGTAATG
GCAGCACTACACAATTCTCTTACCGTCATGCCATCCGTAAGATGCTTTTCCGTGACCGGCGAGTACTCAA
CCAAGTCGTTTTGTGAGTAGTGTATACGGCGACCAAGCTGCTCTTGCCCGGCGTCTATACGGGACAACAC
CGCGCCACATAGCAGTACTTTGAAAGTGCTCATCATCGGGAATCGTTCTTCGGGGCGGAAAGACTCAAGG
ATCTTGCCGCTATTGAGATCCAGTTCGATATAGCCCACTCTTGCACCCAGTTGATCTTCAGCATCTTTTA
CTTTCACCAGCGTTTCGGGGTGTGCAAAAACAGGCAAGCAAAATGCCGCAAAGAAGGGAATGAGTGCGAC
ACGAAAATGTTGGATGCTCATACTCGTCCTTTTTCAATATTATTGAAGCATTTATCAGGGTTACTAGTAC
GTCTCTCAAGGATAAGTAAGTAATATTAAGGTACGGGAGGTATTGGACAGGCCGCAATAAAATATCTTTA
TTTTCATTACATCTGTGTGTTGGTTTTTTGTGTGAATCGATAGTACTAACATACGCTCTCCATCAAAACA
AAACGAAACAAAACAAACTAGCAAAATAGGCTGTCCCCAGTGCAAGTGCAGGTGCCAGAACATTTCTCT
