>Addgene plasmid #24337 | pQUAS-luc2 | addgene partial sequence | sequence record 30080 | 24337 with RVprimer3
ACTGGCCGGTACCTGAGCTCGCTAGCCTCGAGGATCCGGGTAATCGCTTATCCTCGGATAAACAATTATC
CTCACGGGTAATCGCTTATCCGCTCGGGTAATCGCTTATCCTCGGGTAATCGCTTATCCTTAAGCTTGAT
ATCGAATTCCTGCAGCCCGAGCGGAGACTCTAGCGAGCGCCGGAGTATAAATAGAGGCGCTTCGTCTACG
GAGCGACAATTCAATTCAAACAAGCAAAGTGAACACGTCGCTAAGCGAAAGCTAAGCAAATAAACAAGCG
CAGCTGAACAAGCTAAACAATCTGCAGTAAAGTGCAAGTTAAAGTGAATCAATTAAAAGTAACCAGCAAC
CAAGTAAATCAACTGCAACTACTGAAATCTGCCAAGAAGTAATTATTGAATACAAGAAGAGAACTCTGAA
TAGGGAATTGGGAATTCGTTAACAGATCGGGGGATCCGATATCCGCCACCATGGAAGATGCCAAAAACAT
TAAGAAGGGCCCAGCGCCATTCTACCCACTCGAAGACGGGACCGCCGGCGAGCAGCTGCACAAAGCCATG
AAGCGCTACGCCCTGGTGCCCGGCACCATCGCCTTTACCGACGCACATATCGAGGTGGACATTACCTACG
CCGAGTACTTCGAGATGAGCGTTCGGCTGGCAGAAGCTATGAAGCGCTATGGGCTGAATACAAACCATCG
GATCGTGGTGTGCAGCGAGA
