>Addgene plasmid #24337 | pQUAS-luc2 | addgene partial sequence | sequence record 30081 | 24337 with pCasper-hs
ACTCTGAATAGGGAATTGGGAATTCGTTAACAGATCGGGGGATCCGATATCCGCCACCATGGAAGATGCC
AAAAACATTAAGAAGGGCCCAGCGCCATTCTACCCACTCGAAGACGGGACCGCCGGCGAGCAGCTGCACA
AAGCCATGAAGCGCTACGCCCTGGTGCCCGGCACCATCGCCTTTACCGACGCACATATCGAGGTGGACAT
TACCTACGCCGAGTACTTCGAGATGAGCGTTCGGCTGGCAGAAGCTATGAAGCGCTATGGGCTGAATACA
AACCATCGGATCGTGGTGTGCAGCGAGAATAGCTTGCAGTTCTTCATGCCCGTGTTGGGTGCCCTGTTCA
TCGGTGTGGCTGTGGCCCCAGCTAACGACATCTACAACGAGCGCGAGCTGCTGAACAGCATGGGCATCAG
CCAGCCCACCGTCGTATTCGTGAGCAAGAAAGGGCTGCAAAAGATCCTCAACGTGCAAAAGAAGCTACCG
ATCATACAAAAGATCATCATCATGGATAGCAAGACCGACTACCAGGGCTTCCAAAGCATGTACACCTTCG
TGACTTCCCATTTGCCACCCGGCTTCAACGAGTACGACTTCGTGCCCGAGAGCTTCGACCGGGACAAAAC
CATCGCCCTG
